>Addgene plasmid #77767 | CSK gRNA (BRDN0001149085) | addgene full sequence | sequence record 188378 | Addgene Assembled Sequence
CCCGGGTGCAAAGATGGATAAAGTTTTAAACAGAGAGGAATCTTTGCAGCTAATGGACCTTCTAGGTCTT
GAAAGGAGTGGGAATTGGCTCCGGTGCCCGTCAGTGGGCAGAGCGCACATCGCCCACAGTCCCCGAGAAG
TTGGGGGGAGGGGTCGGCAATTGATCCGGTGCCTAGAGAAGGTGGCGCGGGGTAAACTGGGAAAGTGATG
TCGTGTACTGGCTCCGCCTTTTTCCCGAGGGTGGGGGAGAACCGTATATAAGTGCAGTAGTCGCCGTGAA
CGTTCTTTTTCGCAACGGGTTTGCCGCCAGAACACAGGTAAGTGCCGTGTGTGGTTCCCGCGGGCCTGGC
CTCTTTACGGGTTATGGCCCTTGCGTGCCTTGAATTACTTCCACCTGGCTGCAGTACGTGATTCTTGATC
CCGAGCTTCGGGTTGGAAGTGGGTGGGAGAGTTCGAGGCCTTGCGCTTAAGGAGCCCCTTCGCCTCGTGC
TTGAGTTGAGGCCTGGCCTGGGCGCTGGGGCCGCCGCGTGCGAATCTGGTGGCACCTTCGCGCCTGTCTC
GCTGCTTTCGATAAGTCTCTAGCCATTTAAAATTTTTGATGACCTGCTGCGACGCTTTTTTTCTGGCAAG
ATAGTCTTGTAAATGCGGGCCAAGATCTGCACACTGGTATTTCGGTTTTTGGGGCCGCGGGCGGCGACGG
GGCCCGTGCGTCCCAGCGCACATGTTCGGCGAGGCGGGGCCTGCGAGCGCGGCCACCGAGAATCGGACGG
GGGTAGTCTCAAGCTGGCCGGCCTGCTCTGGTGCCTGGCCTCGCGCCGCCGTGTATCGCCCCGCCCTGGG
CGGCAAGGCTGGCCCGGTCGGCACCAGTTGCGTGAGCGGAAAGATGGCCGCTTCCCGGCCCTGCTGCAGG
GAGCTCAAAATGGAGGACGCGGCGCTCGGGAGAGCGGGCGGGTGAGTCACCCACACAAAGGAAAAGGGCC
TTTCCGTCCTCAGCCGTCGCTTCATGTGACTCCACGGAGTACCGGGCGCCGTCCAGGCACCTCGATTAGT
TCTCGAGCTTTTGGAGTACGTCGTCTTTAGGTTGGGGGGAGGGGTTTTATGCGATGGAGTTTCCCCACAC
TGAGTGGGTGGAGACTGAAGTTAGGCCAGCTTGGCACTTGATGTAATTCTCCTTGGAATTTGCCCTTTTT
GAGTTTGGATCTTGGTTCATTCTCAAGCCTCAGACAGTGGTTCAAAGTTTTTTTCTTCCATTTCAGGTGT
CGTGACGTACGGCCACCATGACCGAGTACAAGCCCACGGTGCGCCTCGCCACCCGCGACGACGTCCCCAG
GGCCGTACGCACCCTCGCCGCCGCGTTCGCCGACTACCCCGCCACGCGCCACACCGTCGATCCGGACCGC
CACATCGAGCGGGTCACCGAGCTGCAAGAACTCTTCCTCACGCGCGTCGGGCTCGACATCGGCAAGGTGT
GGGTCGCGGACGACGGCGCCGCCGTGGCGGTCTGGACCACGCCGGAGAGCGTCGAAGCGGGGGCGGTGTT
CGCCGAGATCGGCCCGCGCATGGCCGAGTTGAGCGGTTCCCGGCTGGCCGCGCAGCAACAGATGGAAGGC
CTCCTGGCGCCGCACCGGCCCAAGGAGCCCGCGTGGTTCCTGGCCACCGTCGGAGTCTCGCCCGACCACC
AGGGCAAGGGTCTGGGCAGCGCCGTCGTGCTCCCCGGAGTGGAGGCGGCCGAGCGCGCCGGGGTGCCCGC
CTTCCTGGAGACCTCCGCGCCCCGCAACCTCCCCTTCTACGAGCGGCTCGGCTTCACCGTCACCGCCGAC
GTCGAGGTGCCCGAAGGACCGCGCACCTGGTGCATGACCCGCAAGCCCGGTGCCTGAACGCGTTAAGTCG
ACAATCAACCTCTGGATTACAAAATTTGTGAAAGATTGACTGGTATTCTTAACTATGTTGCTCCTTTTAC
GCTATGTGGATACGCTGCTTTAATGCCTTTGTATCATGCTATTGCTTCCCGTATGGCTTTCATTTTCTCC
TCCTTGTATAAATCCTGGTTGCTGTCTCTTTATGAGGAGTTGTGGCCCGTTGTCAGGCAACGTGGCGTGG
TGTGCACTGTGTTTGCTGACGCAACCCCCACTGGTTGGGGCATTGCCACCACCTGTCAGCTCCTTTCCGG
GACTTTCGCTTTCCCCCTCCCTATTGCCACGGCGGAACTCATCGCCGCCTGCCTTGCCCGCTGCTGGACA
GGGGCTCGGCTGTTGGGCACTGACAATTCCGTGGTGTTGTCGGGGAAATCATCGTCCTTTCCTTGGCTGC
TCGCCTGTGTTGCCACCTGGATTCTGCGCGGGACGTCCTTCTGCTACGTCCCTTCGGCCCTCAATCCAGC
GGACCTTCCTTCCCGCGGCCTGCTGCCGGCTCTGCGGCCTCTTCCGCGTCTTCGCCTTCGCCCTCAGACG
AGTCGGATCTCCCTTTGGGCCGCCTCCCCGCGTCGACTTTAAGACCAATGACTTACAAGGCAGCTGTAGA
TCTTAGCCACTTTTTAAAAGAAAAGGGGGGACTGGAAGGGCTAATTCACTCCCAACGAAGACAAGATCTG
CTTTTTGCTTGTACTGGGTCTCTCTGGTTAGACCAGATCTGAGCCTGGGAGCTCTCTGGCTAACTAGGGA
ACCCACTGCTTAAGCCTCAATAAAGCTTGCCTTGAGTGCTTCAAGTAGTGTGTGCCCGTCTGTTGTGTGA
CTCTGGTAACTAGAGATCCCTCAGACCCTTTTAGTCAGTGTGGAAAATCTCTAGCAGTACGTATAGTAGT
TCATGTCATCTTATTATTCAGTATTTATAACTTGCAAAGAAATGAATATCAGAGAGTGAGAGGAACTTGT
TTATTGCAGCTTATAATGGTTACAAATAAAGCAATAGCATCACAAATTTCACAAATAAAGCATTTTTTTC
ACTGCATTCTAGTTGTGGTTTGTCCAAACTCATCAATGTATCTTATCATGTCTGGCTCTAGCTATCCCGC
CCCTAACTCCGCCCATCCCGCCCCTAACTCCGCCCAGTTCCGCCCATTCTCCGCCCCATGGCTGACTAAT
TTTTTTTATTTATGCAGAGGCCGAGGCCGCCTCGGCCTCTGAGCTATTCCAGAAGTAGTGAGGAGGCTTT
TTTGGAGGCCTAGGGACGTACCCAATTCGCCCTATAGTGAGTCGTATTACGCGCGCTCACTGGCCGTCGT
TTTACAACGTCGTGACTGGGAAAACCCTGGCGTTACCCAACTTAATCGCCTTGCAGCACATCCCCCTTTC
GCCAGCTGGCGTAATAGCGAAGAGGCCCGCACCGATCGCCCTTCCCAACAGTTGCGCAGCCTGAATGGCG
AATGGG
[124 nt withheld, positions 3367-3490]
C
[91 nt withheld, positions 3492-3582]
A
[49 nt withheld, positions 3584-3632]
CCTTTGACGTTGGAGTCCACGTTCTTT
[37 nt withheld, positions 3660-3696]
ACCCTATCTCGGTCTATTCTTTTGATTTATAAGGGATTTTGCCGATTTCGGCCTATTGGTTAAAAAATGA
GCTGATTTAACAAAAATTTAACGCGAATTTTAACAAAATATTAACGCTTACAATTTAGGTGGCACTTTTC
GGGGAAATGTGCGCGGAACCCCTATTTGTTTATTTTTCTAAATACATTCAAATATGTATCCGCTCATGAG
ACAATAACCCTGATAAATGCTTCAATAATATTGAAAAAGGAAGAGTATGAGTATTCAACATTTCCGTGTC
GCCCTTATTCCCTTTTTTGCGGCATTTTGCCTTCCTGTTTTTGCTCACCCAGAAACGCTGGTGAAAGTAA
AAGATGCTGAAGATCAGTTGGGTGCACGAGTGGGTTACATCGAACTGGATCTCAACAGCGGTAAGATCCT
TGAGAGTTTTCGCCCCGAAGAACGTTTTCCAATGATGAGCACTTTTAAAGTTCTGCTATGTGGCGCGGTA
TTATCCCGTATTGACGCCGGGCAAGAGCAACTCGGTCGCCGCATACACTATTCTCAGAATGACTTGGTTG
AGTACTCACCAGTCACAGAAAAGCATCTTACGGATGGCATGACAGTAAGAGAATTATGCAGTGCTGCCAT
AACCATGAGTGATAACACTGCGGCCAACTTACTTCTGACAACGATCGGAGGACCGAAGGAGCTAACCGCT
TTTTTGCACAACATGGGGGATCATGTAACTCGCCTTGATCGTTGGGAACCGGAGCTGAATGAAGCCATAC
CAAACGACGAGCGTGACACCACGATGCCTGTAGCAATGGCAACAACGTTGCGCAAACTATTAACTGGCGA
ACTACTTACTCTAGCTTCCCGGCAACAATTAATAGACTGGATGGAGGCGGATAAAGTTGCAGGACCACTT
CTGCGCTCGGCCCTTCCGGCTGGCTGGTTTATTGCTGATAAATCTGGAGCCGGTGAGCGTGGGTCTCGCG
GTATCATTGCAGCACTGGGGCCAGATGGTAAGCCCTCCCGTATCGTAGTTATCTACACGACGGGGAGTCA
GGCAACTATGGATGAACGAAATAGACAGATCGCTGAGATAGGTGCCTCACTGATTAAGCATTGGTAACTG
TCAGACCAAGTTTACTCATATATACTTTAGATTGATTTAAAACTTCATTTTTAATTTAAAAGGATCTAGG
TGAAGATCCTTTTTGATAATCTCATGACCAAAATCCCTTAACGTGAGTTTTCGTTCCACTGAGCGTCAGA
CCCCGTAGAAAAGATCAAAGGATCTTCTTGAGATCCTTTTTTTCTGCGCGTAATCTGCTGCTTGCAAACA
AAAAAACCACCGCTACCAGCGGTGGTTTGTTTGCCGGATCAAGAGCTACCAACTCTTTTTCCGAAGGTAA
CTGGCTTCAGCAGAGCGCAGATACCAAATACTGTTCTTCTAGTGTAGCCGTAGTTAGGCCACCACTTCAA
GAACTCTGTAGCACCGCCTACATACCTCGCTCTGCTAATCCTGTTACCAGTGGCTGCTGCCAGTGGCGAT
AAGTCGTGTCTTACCGGGTTGGACTCAAGACGATAGTTACCGGATAAGGCGCAGCGGTCGGGCTGAACGG
GGGGTTCGTGCACACAGCCCAGCTTGGAGCGAACGACCTACACCGAACTGAGATACCTACAGCGTGAGCT
ATGAGAAAGCGCCACGCTTCCCGAAGGGAGAAAGGCGGACAGGTATCCGGTAAGCGGCAGGGTCGGAACA
GGAGAGCGCACGAGGGAGCTTCCAGGGGGAAACGCCTGGTATCTTTATAGTCCTGTCGGGTTTCGCCACC
TCTGACTTGAGCGTCGATTTTTGTGATGCTCGTCAGGGGGGCGGAGCCTATGGAAAAACGCCAGCAACGC
GGCCTTTTTACGGTTCCTGGCCTTTTGCTGGCCTTTTGCTCACATGTTCTTTCCTGCGTTATCCCCTGAT
TCTGTGGATAACCGTATTACCGCCTTTGAGTGAGCTGATACCGCTCGCCGCAGCCGAACGACCGAGCGCA
GCGAGTCAGTGAGCGAGGAAGCGGAAGAGCGCCCAATACGCAAACCGCCTCTCCCCGCGCGTTGGCCGAT
TCATTAATGCAGCTGGCACGACAGGTTTCCCGACTGGAAAGCGGGCAGTGAGCGCAACGCAATTAATGTG
AGTTAGCTCACTCATTAGGCACCCCAGGCTTTACACTTTATGCTTCCGGCTCGTATGTTGTGTGGAATTG
TGAGCGGATAACAATTTCACACAGGAAACAGCTATGACCATGATTACGCCAAGCGCGCAATTAACCCTCA
CTAAAGGGAACAAAAGCTGGAGCTGCAAGCTTAATGTAGTCTTATGCAATACTCTTGTAGTCTTGCAACA
TGGTAACGATGAGTTAGCAACATGCCTTACAAGGAGAGAAAAAGCACCGTGCATGCCGATTGGTGGAAGT
AAGGTGGTACGATCGTGCCTTATTAGGAAGGCAACAGACGGGTCTGACATGGATTGGACGAACCACTGAA
TTGCCGCATTGCAGAGATATTGTATTTAAGTGCCTAGCTCGATACATAAACGGGTCTCTCTGGTTAGACC
AGATCTGAGCCTGGGAGCTCTCTGGCTAACTAGGGAACCCACTGCTTAAGCCTCAATAAAGCTTGCCTTG
AGTGCTTCAAGTAGTGTGTGCCCGTCTGTTGTGTGACTCTGGTAACTAGAGATCCCTCAGACCCTTTTAG
TCAGTGTGGAAAATCTCTAGCAGTGGCGCCCGAACAGGGACTTGAAAGCGAAAGGGAAACCAGAGGAGCT
CTCTCGACGCAGGACTCGGCTTGCTGAAGCGCGCACGGCAAGAGGCGAGGGGCGGCGACTGGTGAGTACG
CCAAAAATTTTGACTAGCGGAGGCTAGAAGGAGAGAGATGGGTGCGAGAGCGTCAGTATTAAGCGGGGGA
GAATTAGATCGCGATGGGAAAAAATTCGGTTAAGGCCAGGGGGAAAGAAAAAATATAAATTAAAACATAT
AGTATGGGCAAGCAGGGAGCTAGAACGATTCGCAGTTAATCCTGGCCTGTTAGAAACATCAGAAGGCTGT
AGACAAATACTGGGACAGCTACAACCATCCCTTCAGACAGGATCAGAAGAACTTAGATCATTATATAATA
CAGTAGCAACCCTCTATTGTGTGCATCAAAGGATAGAGATAAAAGACACCAAGGAAGCTTTAGACAAGAT
AGAGGAAGAGCAAAACAAAAGTAAGACCACCGCACAGCAAGCGGCCGCTGATCTTCAGACCTGGAGGAGG
AGATATGAGGGACAATTGGAGAAGTGAATTATATAAATATAAAGTAGTAAAAATTGAACCATTAGGAGTA
GCACCCACCAAGGCAAAGAGAAGAGTGGTGCAGAGAGAAAAAAGAGCAGTGGGAATAGGAGCTTTGTTCC
TTGGGTTCTTGGGAGCAGCAGGAAGCACTATGGGCGCAGCGTCAATGACGCTGACGGTACAGGCCAGACA
ATTATTGTCTGGTATAGTGCAGCAGCAGAACAATTTGCTGAGGGCTATTGAGGCGCAACAGCATCTGTTG
CAACTCACAGTCTGGGGCATCAAGCAGCTCCAGGCAAGAATCCTGGCTGTGGAAAGATACCTAAAGGATC
AACAGCTCCTGGGGATTTGGGGTTGCTCTGGAAAACTCATTTGCACCACTGCTGTGCCTTGGAATGCTAG
TTGGAGTAATAAATCTCTGGAACAGATTTGGAATCACACGACCTGGATGGAGTGGGACAGAGAAATTAAC
AATTACACAAGCTTAATACACTCCTTAATTGAAGAATCGCAAAACCAGCAAGAAAAGAATGAACAAGAAT
TATTGGAATTAGATAAATGGGCAAGTTTGTGGAATTGGTTTAACATAACAAATTGGCTGTGGTATATAAA
ATTATTCATAATGATAGTAGGAGGCTTGGTAGGTTTAAGAATAGTTTTTGCTGTACTTTCTATAGTGAAT
AGAGTTAGGCAGGGATATTCACCATTATCGTTTCAGACCCACCTCCCAACCCCGAGGGGACCCAGAGAGG
GCCTATTTCCCATGATTCCTTCATATTTGCATATACGATACAAGGCTGTTAGAGAGATAATTAGAATTAA
TTTGACTGTAAACACAAAGATATTAGTACAAAATACGTGACGTAGAAAGTAATAATTTCTTGGGTAGTTT
GCAGTTTTAAAATTATGTTTTAAAATGGACTATCATATGCTTACCGTAACTTGAAAGTATTTCGATTTCT
TGGCTTTATATATCTTGTGGAAAGGACGAAACACCGCGCACAGCGTGTAGTCTCCGGTTTTAGAGCTAGA
AATAGCAAGTTAAAATAAGGCTAGTCCGTTATCAACTTGAAAAAGTGGCACCGAGTCGGTGCTTTTTTAA
GCTTGGCGTAACTAGATCTTGAGACAAATGGCAGTATTCATCCACAATTTTAAAAGAAAAGGGGGGATTG
GGGGGTACAGTGCAGGGGAAAGAATAGTAGACATAATAGCAACAGACATACAAACTAAAGAATTACAAAA
ACAAATTACAAAAATTCAAAATTTTCGGGTTTATTACAGGGACAGCAGAGATCCACTTTGGCGCCGGCTC
GAGGGGG
Features (pLannotate 1.2.2; 29 found; start..end, strand, type, name):
     14..80      +  CDS            small t antigen (fragment): SV40 (simian virus 40) small t antigen
    106..317     +  promoter       EF-1α core promoter: core promoter for human elongation factor EF-1α
    318..1256    +  intron         EF-1α intron A: intron upstream of the start codon of human EF-1α
   1278..1877    +  CDS            PuroR (fragment): puromycin N-acetyltransferase; pac from Streptomyces; confers resistance to puromycin
   1893..2481    +  misc_feature   WPRE: woodchuck hepatitis virus posttranscriptional regulatory element
   2532..2551    +  misc_feature   cPPT/CTS (fragment): central polypurine tract and central termination sequence of HIV-1
   2553..2786    +  LTR            3' LTR (ΔU3): self-inactivating 3' long terminal repeat (LTR) from HIV-1
   2864..2985    +  polyA_signal   SV40 poly(A) signal: SV40 polyadenylation signal
   3025..3160    +  rep_origin     SV40 ori: SV40 origin of replication
   3181..3199    -  promoter       T7 promoter: promoter for bacteriophage T7 RNA polymerase
   3207..3362    +  CDS            lacZα (fragment): LacZα fragment of β-galactosidase; lacZ fragment
   3367..3795    +  rep_origin     f1 ori (sequence partly withheld): f1 bacteriophage origin of replication; arrow indicates direction of (+) strand synthesis
   3848..3952    +  promoter       AmpR promoter: bla
   3953..4813    +  CDS            AmpR: β-lactamase; bla; confers resistance to ampicillin, carbenicillin, and related antibiotics
   4984..5572    +  rep_origin     ori: high-copy-number ColE1/pMB1/pBR322/pUC origin of replication
   5755..5847    +  CDS            lacI (fragment): lac repressor; lacI; The lac repressor binds to the lac operator to inhibit transcription in E. coli. This inhibition can be relieved by adding lactose or isopropyl-β-D-thiogalactopyranoside (IPTG).
   5860..5881    +  protein_bind   CAP binding site: CAP binding activates transcription in the presence of cAMP. E. coli catabolite activator protein
   5896..5926    +  promoter       lac promoter: promoter for the E. coli lac operon
   5934..5950    +  protein_bind   lac operator: The lac repressor binds to the lac operator to inhibit transcription in E. coli. This inhibition can be relieved by adding lactose or isopropyl-β-D-thiogalactopyranoside (IPTG). lac repressor encoded by lacI
   5995..6013    +  promoter       T3 promoter: promoter for bacteriophage T3 RNA polymerase
   6041..6267    +  promoter       RSV promoter: Rous sarcoma virus enhancer/promoter
   6268..6448    +  LTR            5' LTR (truncated): truncated 5' long terminal repeat (LTR) from HIV-1
   6495..6620    +  misc_feature   HIV-1 Ψ: packaging signal of human immunodeficiency virus type 1
   6604..6967    +  CDS            HIV-1 gag (fragment): gag protein from human immunodeficiency virus 1; gag
   7113..7346    +  misc_feature   RRE: The Rev response element (RRE) of HIV-1 allows for Rev-dependent mRNA export from the nucleus to the cytoplasm.
   7723..7749    +  CDS            Rev (fragment): human immunodeficiency virus 1 (HIV-1) Rev protein; rev; enhances nuclear export of unspliced and incompletely spliced viral mRNAs
   7753..7993    +  promoter       U6 promoter: RNA polymerase III promoter for human U6 snRNA
   8023..8098    +  misc_RNA       gRNA scaffold: guide RNA scaffold for the Streptococcus pyogenes CRISPR/Cas9 system
   8154..8271    +  misc_feature   cPPT/CTS: central polypurine tract and central termination sequence of HIV-1
