[The description below was written by a language model from this plasmid's Addgene catalogue record and pLannotate feature annotations shown in this document.]
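Description:
CSK gRNA (BRDN0001149085) is a third-generation lentiviral guide RNA plasmid built on the lentiGuide-Puro backbone and designed to target human CSK, with the guide designed against two CSK reference transcripts. It is propagated in E. coli as a high-copy plasmid through a ColE1/pUC-type origin with ampicillin selection (AmpR). The annotated 8.3 kb sequence also carries an f1 origin, an SV40 origin and poly(A) signal, and remnants of lac and T7/T3 cloning-vector elements in the backbone.

The lentiviral transfer cassette begins with an RSV promoter fused to a truncated HIV-1 5' LTR, which drives Tat-independent production of the genomic RNA. This is followed by the Ψ packaging signal with a partial gag sequence, the Rev response element for nuclear export, and a cPPT/CTS. It ends in a ΔU3 self-inactivating 3' LTR. Within this unit, a human U6 RNA polymerase III promoter transcribes the CSK-specific spacer joined to the Streptococcus pyogenes Cas9 guide RNA scaffold. A separate EF-1α core promoter with its intron A expresses puromycin N-acetyltransferase, so transduced mammalian cells can be selected with puromycin, and a WPRE downstream enhances transcript expression.

The plasmid does not encode Cas9. It is meant to be used with a separate Cas9 lentivector, such as a blasticidin-selectable Cas9 construct, or in cells that already express Cas9, in order to disrupt CSK. It is an individual clone from a human kinome gRNA collection associated with work on optimized sgRNA design for higher on-target activity and lower off-target effects.
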