Addgene plasmid #77767: CSK gRNA (BRDN0001149085)
Purpose: 3rd generation lentiviral gRNA plasmid targeting human CSK
Depositing lab: John Doench & David Root. Depositing organization: Broad Institute. Publication: Optimized sgRNA design to maximize activity and minimize off-target effects of CRISPR-Cas9. Doench JG, Fusi N, Sullender M, Hegde M, Vaimberg EW, Donovan KF, Smith I, Tothova Z, Wilen C, Orchard R, Virgin HW, Listgarten J, Root DE. Nat Biotechnol. 2016 Jan 18. doi: 10.1038/nbt.3437. PubMed 26780180.
Backbone
  Vector backbone: lentiGuide-Puro
  Backbone manufacturer: Zhang Lab (Addgene plasmid # 52963)
  Vector type: Mammalian Expression, Lentiviral, CRISPR
  Selectable markers: Puromycin
Growth in bacteria
  Bacterial resistance: Ampicillin, 100 μg/mL
  Growth temperature: 37°C
  Growth strain: DH5alpha
  Copy number: High Copy
Gene/Insert
  Gene/Insert name: CSK (alt names: CSK; NM_001127190.1)
  gRNA/shRNA sequence: CGCACAGCGTGTAGTCTCCG
  Species: H. sapiens (human)
  Entrez Gene: CSK
  Promoter: hU6
  Cloning method: Unknown
  Sequencing primers: 5′ U6-F; 3′ pS2-R
Terms and licenses: Academic/Nonprofit Terms; Industry Terms: Not Available to Industry
Depositor comments: The gRNA was designed to target the following Genbank reference sequence(s): NM_001127190.1,NM_004383.2. Note that this plasmid does NOT contain Cas9. It should be used in conjunction with lentiCas9-Blast (Addgene #52962) or otherwise with cell lines already expressing Cas9. Browse the full kinome gRNA library at http://www.addgene.org/pooled-library/broadgpp-human-kinome/ or visit http://www.broadinstitute.org/rnai/public/ for detailed protocols and information.
How to cite: CSK gRNA (BRDN0001149085) was a gift from John Doench & David Root (Addgene plasmid # 77767 ; http://n2t.net/addgene:77767 ; RRID:Addgene_77767)
