>Addgene plasmid #77767 | CSK gRNA (BRDN0001149085) | depositor partial sequence | sequence record 145227 | Target Sequence
CGCACAGCGTGTAGTCTCCG
