>Addgene plasmid #77767 | CSK gRNA (BRDN0001149085) | addgene partial sequence | sequence record 188377 | hU6-F
CGTAGAAAGTAATAATTTCTTGGGTAGTTTGCAGTTTTAAAATTATGTTTTAAAATGGACTATCATATGC
TTACCGTAACTTGAAAGTATTTCGATTTCTTGGCTTTATATATCTTGTGGAAAGGACGAAACACCGCGCA
CAGCGTGTAGTCTCCGGTTTTAGAGCTAGAAATAGCAAGTTAAAATAAGGCTAGTCCGTTATCAACTTGA
AAAAGTGGCACCGAGTCGGTGCTTTTTTAAGCTTGGCGTAACTAGATCTTGAGACAAATGGCAGTATTCA
TCCACAATTTTAAAAGAAAAGGGGGGATTGGGGGGTACAGTGCAGGGGAAAGAATAGTAGACATAATAGC
AACAGACATACAAACTAAAGAATTACAAAAACAAATTACAAAAATTCAAAATTTTCGGGTTTATTACAGG
GACAGCAGAGATCCACTTTGGCGCCGGCTCGAGGGGGCCCGGGTGCAAAGATGGATAAAGTTTTAAACAG
AGAGGAATCTTTGCAGCTAATGGACCTTCTAGGTCTTGAAAGGAGTGGGAATTGGCTCCGGTGCCCGTCA
GTGGGCAGAG
